Addgene plasmid #45966: pCAG-RabZFN-B
Depositing lab: Ralf Kuehn. Depositing organization: Helmholtz Munich.
Backbone
  Vector backbone: pBluescript
  Backbone size w/o insert (bp): 2500
  Total vector size (bp): 6037
  Vector type: Mammalian Expression
Growth in bacteria
  Bacterial resistance: Ampicillin, 100 μg/mL
  Growth temperature: 37°C
  Growth strain: DH5alpha
  Copy number: High Copy
Gene/Insert
  Gene/Insert name: RabZFN-B
  Species: Synthetic
  Promoter: CAG
  Tag / fusion protein: FokI-EL nuclease domain (C terminal on insert)
  Cloning method: Restriction Enzyme; 5′ cloning site PacI (not destroyed); 3′ cloning site MluI (not destroyed)
  Sequencing primers: 5′ gctaaccatgttcatgccttcttc
Terms and licenses: Academic/Nonprofit Terms; Industry Terms: Not Available to Industry
How to cite: pCAG-RabZFN-B was a gift from Ralf Kuehn (Addgene plasmid # 45966 ; http://n2t.net/addgene:45966 ; RRID:Addgene_45966)
