[The description below was written by a language model from this plasmid's Addgene catalogue record and pLannotate feature annotations shown in this document.]
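Description:
pCAG-RabZFN-B is a 6,037 bp mammalian expression plasmid built on a pBluescript backbone that encodes one half of a synthetic zinc-finger nuclease pair. It is maintained in E. coli through a high-copy ColE1/pUC-type origin and selected with ampicillin via the β-lactamase gene. An f1 phage origin and remnants of the pBluescript lacZα/lac promoter region are also present as backbone carry-over.

The expression cassette is driven by the CAG promoter, annotated here as its three parts: the CMV immediate-early enhancer, the chicken β-actin promoter and a chimeric β-actin/β-globin intron, which together give strong constitutive transcription in mammalian cells. A T7 promoter lies just downstream of the intron, upstream of the coding region, and could in principle support in vitro transcription of the nuclease mRNA, although the record does not state that use. The open reading frame, cloned between PacI and MluI sites, begins with a short region matching a FLAG-type epitope. A zinc-finger DNA-binding array follows; the annotation tool's partial hit to the yeast zinc-finger repressor NRG2 most likely reflects generic zinc-finger homology rather than a yeast-derived insert. The array is fused at its C terminus to the FokI cleavage domain in the "EL" variant. This is an obligate-heterodimer form, designed to cut only when paired with a complementary FokI variant on a partner nuclease, which reduces off-target homodimer cleavage. Transcripts terminate at a bovine growth hormone polyadenylation signal.

The "B" designation and the heterodimeric FokI domain imply co-delivery with a matching partner construct to make a targeted double-strand break for genome editing. The record does not state the genomic target site or the target organism.
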