Features (pLannotate 1.2.2; 19 found; start..end, strand, type, name):
     15..394     +  enhancer       CMV enhancer: human cytomegalovirus immediate early enhancer
    396..673     +  promoter       chicken β-actin promoter: No description available
    674..1682    +  intron         chimeric intron: chimera between introns from chicken β-actin and rabbit β-globin
   1695..1713    +  promoter       T7 promoter: promoter for bacteriophage T7 RNA polymerase
   1766..1785    +  CDS            3xFLAG (fragment): three tandem FLAG® epitope tags
   1817..1891    +  CDS            NRG2 (fragment): NRG2_YEAST - Experimental evidence at protein level: Swiss-Prot protein existence level 1. Transcriptional repressor. From Saccharomyces cerevisiae (strain ATCC 204508 / S288c) (Baker's yeast).
   2315..2902    +  CDS            fokIR (fragment): T2F1_PLAOK - Also known as rfoKI. Experimental evidence at protein level: Swiss-Prot protein existence level 1. Recognizes the double-stranded sequence 5'-GGATG-3'/3'-CATCC- 5' and cleaves respectively 14 bases after G-1 and 13 bases before C-1. From Planomicrobium okeanokoites (Planococcus okeanokoites) (Flavobacterium okeanokoites).
   2935..2953    -  misc_feature   MCS (fragment): pBluescript multiple cloning site
   2971..3195    +  polyA_signal   bGH poly(A) signal: bovine growth hormone polyadenylation signal
   3199..3220    +  promoter       SV40 promoter (fragment): SV40 enhancer and early promoter
   3266..3420    +  CDS            lacZα (fragment): LacZα fragment of β-galactosidase; lacZ fragment
   3425..3853    +  rep_origin     f1 ori (sequence partly withheld): f1 bacteriophage origin of replication; arrow indicates direction of (+) strand synthesis
   3906..4010    +  promoter       AmpR promoter: bla
   4011..4871    +  CDS            AmpR: β-lactamase; bla; confers resistance to ampicillin, carbenicillin, and related antibiotics
   5042..5630    +  rep_origin     ori: high-copy-number ColE1/pMB1/pBR322/pUC origin of replication
   5813..5905    +  CDS            lacI (fragment): lac repressor; lacI; The lac repressor binds to the lac operator to inhibit transcription in E. coli. This inhibition can be relieved by adding lactose or isopropyl-β-D-thiogalactopyranoside (IPTG).
   5918..5939    +  protein_bind   CAP binding site: CAP binding activates transcription in the presence of cAMP. E. coli catabolite activator protein
   5954..5984    +  promoter       lac promoter: promoter for the E. coli lac operon
   5992..6008    +  protein_bind   lac operator: The lac repressor binds to the lac operator to inhibit transcription in E. coli. This inhibition can be relieved by adding lactose or isopropyl-β-D-thiogalactopyranoside (IPTG). lac repressor encoded by lacI
>Addgene plasmid #45966 | pCAG-RabZFN-B | depositor full sequence | sequence record 64564 | RabZFN-B expression vector
GGCGCGCCGGATTCGACATTGATTATTGACTAGTTATTAATAGTAATCAATTACGGGGTCATTAGTTCAT
AGCCCATATATGGAGTTCCGCGTTACATAACTTACGGTAAATGGCCCGCCTGGCTGACCGCCCAACGACC
CCCGCCCATTGACGTCAATAATGACGTATGTTCCCATAGTAACGCCAATAGGGACTTTCCATTGACGTCA
ATGGGTGGAGTATTTACGGTAAACTGCCCACTTGGCAGTACATCAAGTGTATCATATGCCAAGTACGCCC
CCTATTGACGTCAATGACGGTAAATGGCCCGCCTGGCATTATGCCCAGTACATGACCTTATGGGACTTTC
CTACTTGGCAGTACATCTACGTATTAGTCATCGCTATTACCATGGTCGAGGTGAGCCCCACGTTCTGCTT
CACTCTCCCCATCTCCCCCCCCTCCCCACCCCCAATTTTGTATTTATTTATTTTTTAATTATTTTGTGCA
GCGATGGGGGCGGGGGGGGGGGGGGGGCGCGCGCCAGGCGGGGCGGGGCGGGGCGAGGGGCGGGGCGGGG
CGAGGCGGAGAGGTGCGGCGGCAGCCAATCAGAGCGGCGCGCTCCGAAAGTTTCCTTTTATGGCGAGGCG
GCGGCGGCGGCGGCCCTATAAAAAGCGAAGCGCGCGGCGGGCGGGAGTCGCTGCGTTGCCTTCGCCCCGT
GCCCCGCTCCGCGCCGCCTCGCGCCGCCCGCCCCGGCTCTGACTGACCGCGTTACTCCCACAGGTGAGCG
GGCGGGACGGCCCTTCTCCTCCGGGCTGTAATTAGCGCTTGGTTTAATGACGGCTCGTTTCTTTTCTGTG
GCTGCGTGAAAGCCTTAAAGGGCTCCGGGAGGGCCCTTTGTGCGGGGGGGAGCGGCTCGGGGGGTGCGTG
CGTGTGTGTGTGCGTGGGGAGCGCCGCGTGCGGCCCGCGCTGCCCGGCGGCTGTGAGCGCTGCGGGCGCG
GCGCGGGGCTTTGTGCGCTCCGCGTGTGCGCGAGGGGAGCGCGGCCGGGGGCGGTGCCCCGCGGTGCGGG
GGGGCTGCGAGGGGAACAAAGGCTGCGTGCGGGGTGTGTGCGTGGGGGGGTGAGCAGGGGGTGTGGGCGC
GGCGGTCGGGCTGTAACCCCCCCCTGCACCCCCCTCCCCGAGTTGCTGAGCACGGCCCGGCTTCGGGTGC
GGGGCTCCGTGCGGGGCGTGGCGCGGGGCTCGCCGTGCCGGGCGGGGGGTGGCGGCAGGTGGGGGTGCCG
GGCGGGGCGGGGCCGCCTCGGGCCGGGGAGGGCTCGGGGGAGGGGCGCGGCGGCCCCGGAGCGCCGGCGG
CTGTCGAGGCGCGGCGAGCCGCAGCCATTGCCTTTTATGGTAATCGTGCGAGAGGGCGCAGGGACTTCCT
TTGTCCCAAATCTGGCGGAGCCGAAATCTGGGAGGCGCCGCCGCACCCCCTCTAGCGGGCGCGGGCGAAG
CGGTGCGGCGCCGGCAGGAAGGAAATGGGCGGGGAGGGCCTTCGTGCGTCGCCGCGCCGCCGTCCCCTTC
TCCATCTCCAGCCTCGGGGCTGCCGCAGGGGGACGGCTGCCTTCGGGGGGGACGGGGCAGGGCGGGGTTC
GGCTTCTGGCGTGTGACCGGCGGCTCTAGAGCCTCTGCTAACCATGTTCATGCCTTCTTCTTTTTCCTAC
AGATCCTTAATTAATAATACGACTCACTATAGGGGCCGCCACCATGAGATCTCCTAAGAAAAAGAGGAAG
GTGGCGGCCGCTGACTACAAGGATGACGACGATAAACCATGGGGTGGCGGAGGTAGTCCATTCCAGTGTA
GAATCTGTATGCGAAACTTTTCAACGTCTGGGCACTTGTCCAGGCACATAAGGACACACACCGGAGAGAA
ACCCTTCGCTTGCGACATATGTGGAAGGAAGTTCGCCCATAAATGGCAGAGGAACAAGCATACCAAGATT
CACACAGGGGAAAAACCTTTCCAGTGTCGGATTTGTATGCGAAATTTCTCAGACCGCTCAGTTCTACGGA
GACACATTCGTACCCATACCGGCGAAAAGCCGTTTGCATGCGACATCTGTGGCAGAAAATTTGCTGACTC
CAGCACTCGCAAGAAGCACACGAAAATTCACACCGGACGCCAGAAACCCTTTCAGTGTCGAATTTGCATG
CGTAACTTTTCTCGATCCGACCATCTGTCGGAACACATCCGAACCCATACTGGCGAAAAGCCATTCGCGT
GCGACATCTGTGGTAGAAAGTTCGCCGATAAGTCTAATAGGAAGAAGCACACGAAAATTCACCTGCGCGG
ATCCCAGCTCGTGAAAAGCGAACTCGAAGAAAAGAAAAGTGAACTGCGGCACAAACTGAAATACGTCCCA
CATGAATACATTGAGCTGATCGAGATTGCTAGGAACTCCACCCAGGACAGAATCCTCGAGATGAAAGTGA
TGGAATTCTTTATGAAAGTCTACGGGTATCGGGGCAAGCACCTGGGCGGATCTCGCAAACCAGATGGGGC
AATCTACACTGTGGGTAGTCCCATCGACTATGGCGTGATTGTCGATACCAAGGCCTACAGTGGGGGTTAT
AATCTGCCCATTGGACAGGCTGACGAGATGGAACGATACGTGGAGGAAAACCAGACAAGAAATAAGCATC
TGAACCCCAATGAGTGGTGGAAAGTGTATCCTAGCTCCGTCACTGAATTCAAGTTTCTCTTCGTGTCAGG
CCACTTTAAGGGAAACTACAAAGCACAGCTGACCAGGCTCAATCATATTACAAACTGCAATGGCGCCGTG
CTGAGCGTCGAGGAACTGCTCATCGGCGGAGAGATGATCAAGGCCGGCACACTCACCCTGGAGGAGGTCC
GCCGAAAATTCAATAACGGGGAAATCAACTTCTGAGTTTAAACGATCACGCGTAAATGATTGCAGATCCA
CTAGTTCTAGAGCTCGCTGATCAGCCTCGACTGTGCCTTCTAGTTGCCAGCCATCTGTTGTTTGCCCCTC
CCCCGTGCCTTCCTTGACCCTGGAAGGTGCCACTCCCACTGTCCTTTCCTAATAAAATGAGGAAATTGCA
TCGCATTGTCTGAGTAGGTGTCATTCTATTCTGGGGGGTGGGGTGGGGCAGGACAGCAAGGGGGAGGATT
GGGAAGACAATAGCAGGCATGCTGGGGATGCGGTGGGCTCTATGGCTTCTGAGGCGGAAAGAACCAGCTG
GGGCTCGAGATCCACTAGTTCTAGCCTCGAGGCTAGAGCGGCCGCCACTGGCCGTCGTTTTACAACGTCG
TGACTGGGAAAACCCTGGCGTTACCCAACTTAATCGCCTTGCAGCACATCCCCCTTTCGCCAGCTGGCGT
AATAGCGAAGAGGCCCGCACCGATCGCCCTTCCCAACAGTTGCGCAGCCTGAATGGCGAATGGG
[124 nt withheld, positions 3425-3548]
C
[91 nt withheld, positions 3550-3640]
A
[49 nt withheld, positions 3642-3690]
CCTTTGACGTTGGAGTCCACGTTCTTT
[37 nt withheld, positions 3718-3754]
ACCCTATCTCGGTCTATTCTTTTGATTTATAAGGGATTTTGCCGATTTCGGCCTATTGGTTAAAAAATGA
GCTGATTTAACAAAAATTTAACGCGAATTTTAACAAAATATTAACGCTTACAATTTAGGTGGCACTTTTC
GGGGAAATGTGCGCGGAACCCCTATTTGTTTATTTTTCTAAATACATTCAAATATGTATCCGCTCATGAG
ACAATAACCCTGATAAATGCTTCAATAATATTGAAAAAGGAAGAGTATGAGTATTCAACATTTCCGTGTC
GCCCTTATTCCCTTTTTTGCGGCATTTTGCCTTCCTGTTTTTGCTCACCCAGAAACGCTGGTGAAAGTAA
AAGATGCTGAAGATCAGTTGGGTGCACGAGTGGGTTACATCGAACTGGATCTCAACAGCGGTAAGATCCT
TGAGAGTTTTCGCCCCGAAGAACGTTTTCCAATGATGAGCACTTTTAAAGTTCTGCTATGTGGCGCGGTA
TTATCCCGTATTGACGCCGGGCAAGAGCAACTCGGTCGCCGCATACACTATTCTCAGAATGACTTGGTTG
AGTACTCACCAGTCACAGAAAAGCATCTTACGGATGGCATGACAGTAAGAGAATTATGCAGTGCTGCCAT
AACCATGAGTGATAACACTGCGGCCAACTTACTTCTGACAACGATCGGAGGACCGAAGGAGCTAACCGCT
TTTTTGCACAACATGGGGGATCATGTAACTCGCCTTGATCGTTGGGAACCGGAGCTGAATGAAGCCATAC
CAAACGACGAGCGTGACACCACGATGCCTGTAGCAATGGCAACAACGTTGCGCAAACTATTAACTGGCGA
ACTACTTACTCTAGCTTCCCGGCAACAATTAATAGACTGGATGGAGGCGGATAAAGTTGCAGGACCACTT
CTGCGCTCGGCCCTTCCGGCTGGCTGGTTTATTGCTGATAAATCTGGAGCCGGTGAGCGTGGGTCTCGCG
GTATCATTGCAGCACTGGGGCCAGATGGTAAGCCCTCCCGTATCGTAGTTATCTACACGACGGGGAGTCA
GGCAACTATGGATGAACGAAATAGACAGATCGCTGAGATAGGTGCCTCACTGATTAAGCATTGGTAACTG
TCAGACCAAGTTTACTCATATATACTTTAGATTGATTTAAAACTTCATTTTTAATTTAAAAGGATCTAGG
TGAAGATCCTTTTTGATAATCTCATGACCAAAATCCCTTAACGTGAGTTTTCGTTCCACTGAGCGTCAGA
CCCCGTAGAAAAGATCAAAGGATCTTCTTGAGATCCTTTTTTTCTGCGCGTAATCTGCTGCTTGCAAACA
AAAAAACCACCGCTACCAGCGGTGGTTTGTTTGCCGGATCAAGAGCTACCAACTCTTTTTCCGAAGGTAA
CTGGCTTCAGCAGAGCGCAGATACCAAATACTGTCCTTCTAGTGTAGCCGTAGTTAGGCCACCACTTCAA
GAACTCTGTAGCACCGCCTACATACCTCGCTCTGCTAATCCTGTTACCAGTGGCTGCTGCCAGTGGCGAT
AAGTCGTGTCTTACCGGGTTGGACTCAAGACGATAGTTACCGGATAAGGCGCAGCGGTCGGGCTGAACGG
GGGGTTCGTGCACACAGCCCAGCTTGGAGCGAACGACCTACACCGAACTGAGATACCTACAGCGTGAGCT
ATGAGAAAGCGCCACGCTTCCCGAAGGGAGAAAGGCGGACAGGTATCCGGTAAGCGGCAGGGTCGGAACA
GGAGAGCGCACGAGGGAGCTTCCAGGGGGAAACGCCTGGTATCTTTATAGTCCTGTCGGGTTTCGCCACC
TCTGACTTGAGCGTCGATTTTTGTGATGCTCGTCAGGGGGGCGGAGCCTATGGAAAAACGCCAGCAACGC
GGCCTTTTTACGGTTCCTGGCCTTTTGCTGGCCTTTTGCTCACATGTTCTTTCCTGCGTTATCCCCTGAT
TCTGTGGATAACCGTATTACCGCCTTTGAGTGAGCTGATACCGCTCGCCGCAGCCGAACGACCGAGCGCA
GCGAGTCAGTGAGCGAGGAAGCGGAAGAGCGCCCAATACGCAAACCGCCTCTCCCCGCGCGTTGGCCGAT
TCATTAATGCAGCTGGCACGACAGGTTTCCCGACTGGAAAGCGGGCAGTGAGCGCAACGCAATTAATGTG
AGTTAGCTCACTCATTAGGCACCCCAGGCTTTACACTTTATGCTTCCGGCTCGTATGTTGTGTGGAATTG
TGAGCGGATAACAATTTCACACAGGAAACAGCTATGACCATGA
