>Addgene plasmid #45966 | pCAG-RabZFN-B | addgene partial sequence | sequence record 68790 | BGH-rev 5'-TAGAAGGCACAGTCGAGG-3'
TCATTTACGCGTGATCGTTTAAACTCAGAAGTTGATTTCCCCGTTATTGAATTTTCGGCGGACCTCCTCC
AGGGTGAGTGTGCCGGCCTTGATCATCTCTCCGCCGATGAGCAGTTCCTCGACGCTCAGCACGGCGCCAT
TGCAGTTTGTAATATGATTGAGCCTGGTCAGCTGTGCTTTGTAGTTTCCCTTAAAGTGGCCTGACACGAA
GAGAAACTTGAATTCAGTGACGGAGCTAGGATACACTTTCCACCACTCATTGGGGTTCAGATGCTTATTT
CTTGTCTGGTTTTCCTCCACGTATCGTTCCATCTCGTCAGCCTGTCCAATGGGCAGATTATAACCCCCAC
TGTAGGCCTTGGTATCGACAATCACGCCATAGTCGATGGGACTACCCACAGTGTAGATTGCCCCATCTGG
TTTGCGAGATCCGCCCAGGTGCTTGCCCCGATACCCGTAGACTTTCATAAAGAATTCCATCACTTTCATC
TCGAGGATTCTGTCCTGGGTGGAGTTCCTAGCAATCTCGATCAGCTCAATGTATTCATGTGGGACGTATT
TCAGTTTGTGCCGCAGTTCACTTTTCTTTTCTTCGAGTTCGCTTTTCACGAGCTGGGATCCGCGCAGGTG
AATTTTCGTGTGCTTCTTCCTATTAGACTTATCGGCGAACTTTCTACCACAGATGTCGCACGCGAATGGC
TTTTCGCCAGTATGGGTTCGGATGTGTTCCGACAGATGGTCGGATCGAGAAAAGTTACGCATGCAAATTC
GACACTGAAAGGGTTTCTGGCGTCCGGTGTGAATTTTCGTGTGCTTCTTGCGAGTGCTGGAGTCAGCAAA
TTTTCTGCCACAGATGTCGCATGCA
