>Addgene plasmid #45966 | pCAG-RabZFN-B | addgene partial sequence | sequence record 70667 | pCAGGS5 5'-ggttcggcttctggcgtgtgacc-3'
TACATGGTTCATGCCTTCTTCTTTTTCCTACAGATCCTTAATTAATAATACGACTCACTATAGGGGCCGC
CACCATGAGATCTCCTAAGAAAAAGAGGAAGGTGGCGGCCGCTGACTACAAGGATGACGACGATAAACCA
TGGGGTGGCGGAGGTAGTCCATTCCAGTGTAGAATCTGTATGCGAAACTTTTCAACGTCTGGGCACTTGT
CCAGGCACATAAGGACACACACCGGAGAGAAACCCTTCGCTTGCGACATATGTGGAAGGAAGTTCGCCCA
TAAATGGCAGAGGAACAAGCATACCAAGATTCACACAGGGGAAAAACCTTTCCAGTGTCGGATTTGTATG
CGAAATTTCTCAGACCGCTCAGTTCTACGGAGACACATTCGTACCCATACCGGCGAAAAGCCGTTTGCAT
GCGACATCTGTGGCAGAAAATTTGCTGACTCCAGCACTCGCAAGAAGCACACGAAAATTCACACCGGACG
CCAGAAACCCTTTCAGTGTCGAATTTGCATGCGTAACTTTTCTCGATCCGACCATCTGTCGGAACACATC
CGAACCCATACTGGCGAAAAGCCATTCGCGTGCGACATCTGTGGTAGAAAGTTCGCCGATAAGTCTAATA
GGAAGAAGCACACGAAAATTCACCTGCGCGGATCCCAGCTCGTGAAAAGCGAACTCGAAGAAAAGAAAAG
TGAACTGCGGCACAAACTGAAATACGTCCCACATGAATACATTGAGCTGATCGAGATTGCTAGGAACTCC
ACCCAGGACAGAATCCTCGAGATGAAAGTGATGGAATTCTTTATGAAA
